>Addgene plasmid #132539 | pFastBac_His-ZZ-TEV-Lis1 | addgene full sequence | sequence record 261469 | Addgene NGS Result
G
[124 nt withheld, positions 2-125]
C
[91 nt withheld, positions 127-217]
A
[49 nt withheld, positions 219-267]
CCTTTGACGTTGGAGTCCACGTTCTT
[37 nt withheld, positions 294-330]
ACCCTATCTCGGTCTATTCTTTTGATTTATAAGGGATTTTGCCGATTTCGGCCTATTGGTTAAAAAATGA
GCTGATTTAACAAAAATTTAACGCGAATTTTAACAAAATATTAACGCTTACAATTTAGGTGGCACTTTTC
GGGGAAATGTGCGCGGAACCCCTATTTGTTTATTTTTCTAAATACATTCAAATATGTATCCGCTCATGAG
ACAATAACCCTGATAAATGCTTCAATAATATTGAAAAAGGAAGAGTATGAGTATTCAACATTTCCGTGTC
GCCCTTATTCCCTTTTTTGCGGCATTTTGCCTTCCTGTTTTTGCTCACCCAGAAACGCTGGTGAAAGTAA
AAGATGCTGAAGATCAGTTGGGTGCACGAGTGGGTTACATCGAACTGGATCTCAACAGCGGTAAGATCCT
TGAGAGTTTTCGCCCCGAAGAACGTTTTCCAATGATGAGCACTTTTAAAGTTCTGCTATGTGGCGCGGTA
TTATCCCGTATTGACGCCGGGCAAGAGCAACTCGGTCGCCGCATACACTATTCTCAGAATGACTTGGTTG
AGTACTCACCAGTCACAGAAAAGCATCTTACGGATGGCATGACAGTAAGAGAATTATGCAGTGCTGCCAT
AACCATGAGTGATAACACTGCGGCCAACTTACTTCTGACAACGATCGGAGGACCGAAGGAGCTAACCGCT
TTTTTGCACAACATGGGGGATCATGTAACTCGCCTTGATCGTTGGGAACCGGAGCTGAATGAAGCCATAC
CAAACGACGAGCGTGACACCACGATGCCTGTAGCAATGGCAACAACGTTGCGCAAACTATTAACTGGCGA
ACTACTTACTCTAGCTTCCCGGCAACAATTAATAGACTGGATGGAGGCGGATAAAGTTGCAGGACCACTT
CTGCGCTCGGCCCTTCCGGCTGGCTGGTTTATTGCTGATAAATCTGGAGCCGGTGAGCGTGGGTCTCGCG
GTATCATTGCAGCACTGGGGCCAGATGGTAAGCCCTCCCGTATCGTAGTTATCTACACGACGGGGAGTCA
GGCAACTATGGATGAACGAAATAGACAGATCGCTGAGATAGGTGCCTCACTGATTAAGCATTGGTAACTG
TCAGACCAAGTTTACTCATATATACTTTAGATTGATTTAAAACTTCATTTTTAATTTAAAAGGATCTAGG
TGAAGATCCTTTTTGATAATCTCATGACCAAAATCCCTTAACGTGAGTTTTCGTTCCACTGAGCGTCAGA
CCCCGTAGAAAAGATCAAAGGATCTTCTTGAGATCCTTTTTTTCTGCGCGTAATCTGCTGCTTGCAAACA
AAAAAACCACCGCTACCAGCGGTGGTTTGTTTGCCGGATCAAGAGCTACCAACTCTTTTTCCGAAGGTAA
CTGGCTTCAGCAGAGCGCAGATACCAAATACTGTTCTTCTAGTGTAGCCGTAGTTAGGCCACCACTTCAA
GAACTCTGTAGCACCGCCTACATACCTCGCTCTGCTAATCCTGTTACCAGTGGCTGCTGCCAGTGGCGAT
AAGTCGTGTCTTACCGGGTTGGACTCAAGACGATAGTTACCGGATAAGGCGCAGCGGTCGGGCTGAACGG
GGGGTTCGTGCACACAGCCCAGCTTGGAGCGAACGACCTACACCGAACTGAGATACCTACAGCGTGAGCT
ATGAGAAAGCGCCACGCTTCCCGAAGGGAGAAAGGCGGACAGGTATCCGGTAAGCGGCAGGGTCGGAACA
GGAGAGCGCACGAGGGAGCTTCCAGGGGGAAACGCCTGGTATCTTTATAGTCCTGTCGGGTTTCGCCACC
TCTGACTTGAGCGTCGATTTTTGTGATGCTCGTCAGGGGGGCGGAGCCTATGGAAAAACGCCAGCAACGC
GGCCTTTTTACGGTTCCTGGCCTTTTGCTGGCCTTTTGCTCACATGTTCTTTCCTGCGTTATCCCCTGAT
TCTGTGGATAACCGTATTACCGCCTTTGAGTGAGCTGATACCGCTCGCCGCAGCCGAACGACCGAGCGCA
GCGAGTCAGTGAGCGAGGAAGCGGAAGAGCGCCTGATGCGGTATTTTCTCCTTACGCATCTGTGCGGTAT
TTCACACCGCATAGACCAGCCGCGTAACCTGGCAAAATCGGTTACGGTTGAGTAATAAATGGATGCCCTG
CGTAAGCGGGTGTGGGCGGACAATAAAGTCTTAAACTGAACAAAATAGATCTAAACTATGACAATAAAGT
CTTAAACTAGACAGAATAGTTGTAAACTGAAATCAGTCCAGTTATGCTGTGAAAAAGCATACTGGACTTT
TGTTATGGCTAAAGCAAACTCTTCATTTTCTGAAGTGCAAATTGCCCGTCGTATTAAAGAGGGGCGTGGC
CAAGGGCATGGTAAAGACTATATTCGCGGCGTTGTGACAATTTACCGAACAACTCCGCGGCCGGGAAGCC
GATCTCGGCTTGAACGAATTGTTAGGTGGCGGTACTTGGGTCGATATCAAAGTGCATCACTTCTTCCCGT
ATGCCCAACTTTGTATAGAGAGCCACTGCGGGATCGTCACCGTAATCTGCTTGCACGTAGATCACATAAG
CACCAAGCGCGTTGGCCTCATGCTTGAGGAGATTGATGAGCGCGGTGGCAATGCCCTGCCTCCGGTGCTC
GCCGGAGACTGCGAGATCATAGATATAGATCTCACTACGCGGCTGCTCAAACTTGGGCAGAACGTAAGCC
GCGAGAGCGCCAACAACCGCTTCTTGGTCGAAGGCAGCAAGCGCGATGAATGTCTTACTACGGAGCAAGT
TCCCGAGGTAATCGGAGTCCGGCTGATGTTGGGAGTAGGTGGCTACGTCTCCGAACTCACGACCGAAAAG
ATCAAGAGCAGCCCGCATGGATTTGACTTGGTCAGGGCCGAGCCTACATGTGCGAATGATGCCCATACTT
GAGCCACCTAACTTTGTTTTAGGGCGACTGCCCTGCTGCGTAACATCGTTGCTGCTCCATAACATCAAAC
ATCGACCCACGGCGTAACGCGCTTGCTGCTTGGATGCCCGAGGCATAGACTGTACAAAAAAACAGTCATA
ACAAGCCATGAAAACCGCCACTGCGCCGTTACCACCGCTGCGTTCGGTCAAGGTTCTGGACCAGTTGCGT
GAGCGCATACGCTACTTGCATTACAGTTTACGAACCGAACAGGCTTATGTCAACTGGGTTCGTGCCTTCA
TCCGTTTCCACGGTGTGCGTCACCCGGCAACCTTGGGCAGCAGCGAAGTCGAGGCATTTCTGTCCTGGCT
GGCGAACGAGCGCAAGGTTTCGGTCTCCACGCATCGTCAGGCATTGGCGGCCTTGCTGTTCTTCTACGGC
AAGGTGCTGTGCACGGATCTGCCCTGGCTTCAGGAGATCGGAAGACCTCGGCCGTCGCGGCGCTTGCCGG
TGGTGCTGACCCCGGATGAAGTGGTTCGCATCCTCGGTTTTCTGGAAGGCGAGCATCGTTTGTTCGCCCA
GGACTCTAGCTATAGTTCTAGTGGTTGGCTACGTATACTCCGGAATATTAATAGATCATGGAGATAATTA
AAATGATAACCATCTCGCAAATAAATAAGTATTTTACTGTTTTCGTAACAGTTTTGTAATAAAAAAACCT
ATAAATATTCCGGATTATTCATACCGTCCCACCATCGGGCGCGGATCTCGGTCCGAAACCATGTCGTACT
ACCATCACCATCACCATCACCATCACGGTTCTATGTGCATGGCAGGCCTTGCGCAACACGATGAAGCCGT
GGACAACAAATTCAACAAAGAACAACAAAACGCGTACTATGAGATCTTACATTTACCTAACTTAAACGAA
GGACAACGAAACGCCTTCATCCAAAGTTTAAAAGATGACCCAAGCCAAAGCGCTAACCTTTTAGCAGAAG
CTAAAAAGCTAAATGATGCTCAGGCGCCGAAAGTAGACAACAAATTCAACAAAGAACAACAAAACGCGTT
CTATGAGATCTTACATTTACCTAACTTAAACGAAGAACAACGAAACGCCTTCATCCAAAGTTTAAAAGAT
GACCCAAGCCAAAGCGCTAACCTTTTAGCAGAAGCTGAAAAGCTAAATGATGCTCAGGCGCCGAAAGTAG
ACGCAAATTCCGCGGGGAAGTCAACCGATTATGATATTCCAACTACTGCTAGCGAGAACCTATATTTCCA
GGGATCC
[1227 nt withheld, positions 4538-5764]
TGACTCGAGGCATGCGGTACCAAGCTTGTCGAGAAGTACTAGAGGATCATAATCAGCCATACCACATTTG
TAGAGGTTTTACTTGCTTTAAAAAACCTCCCACACCTCCCCCTGAACCTGAAACATAAAATGAATGCAAT
TGTTGTTGTTAACTTGTTTATTGCAGCTTATAATGGTTACAAATAAAGCAATAGCATCACAAATTTCACA
AATAAAGCATTTTTTTCACTGCATTCTAGTTGTGGTTTGTCCAAACTCATCAATGTATCTTATCATGTCT
GGATCTGATCACTGATATCGCCTAGGAGATCCGAACCAGATAAGTGAAATCTAGTTCCAAACTATTTTGT
CATTTTTAATTTTCGTATTAGCTTACGACGCTACACCCAGTTCCCATCTATTTTGTCACTCTTCCCTAAA
TAATCCTTAAAAACTCCATTTCCACCCCTCCCAGTTCCCAACTATTTTGTCCGCCCACAGCGGGGCATTT
TTCTTCCTGTTATGTTTTTAATCAAACATCCTGCCAACTCCATGTGACAAACCGTCATCTTCGGCTACTT
TTTCTCTGTCACAGAATGAAAATTTTTCTGTCATCTCTTCGTTATTAATGTTTGTAATTGACTGAATATC
AACGCTTATTTGCAGCCTGAATGGCGAATGG
Features (pLannotate 1.2.2; 18 found; start..end, strand, type, name):
      2..456     +  rep_origin     f1 ori (sequence partly withheld): f1 bacteriophage origin of replication; arrow indicates direction of (+) strand synthesis
    482..586     +  promoter       AmpR promoter: bla
    587..1447    +  CDS            AmpR: β-lactamase; bla; confers resistance to ampicillin, carbenicillin, and related antibiotics
   1618..2206    +  rep_origin     ori: high-copy-number ColE1/pMB1/pBR322/pUC origin of replication
   2392..2443    -  misc_feature   bom (fragment): basis of mobility region from pBR322
   2511..2735    -  mobile_element Tn7R: mini-Tn7 element (right end of the Tn7 transposon) Tn7
   2802..3335    -  CDS            GmR: gentamycin acetyltransferase; aacC1; confers resistance to gentamycin
   3505..3533    -  promoter       Pc promoter: intI1 (promoter lies within the coding sequence); class 1 integron promoter
   3511..3858    -  CDS            YPR2_ECOLX (fragment): Protein predicted: Swiss-Prot protein existence level 4. From Escherichia coli.
   3885..3976    +  promoter       polyhedrin promoter: polh from Autographa californica; promoter for the baculovirus polyhedrin gene
   4043..4063    +  CDS            7xHis: 6xHis affinity tag
   4109..4282    +  CDS            ProtA: IgG-binding unit of Staphylococcus aureus protein A
   4286..4456    +  CDS            ProtA: IgG-binding unit of Staphylococcus aureus protein A
   4538..5587    +  CDS            PAFAH1B1 (fragment) (sequence withheld): LIS1_HUMAN - Also known as LIS1 From Homo sapiens (Human).
   5809..5892    +  CDS            large T antigen (fragment): large T antigen from SV40 (simian virus 40)
   5915..6049    +  polyA_signal   SV40 poly(A) signal: SV40 polyadenylation signal
   6078..6243    -  mobile_element Tn7L: mini-Tn7 element (left end of the Tn7 transposon) Tn7
   6406..6422    +  CDS            lacZα (fragment): LacZα fragment of β-galactosidase; lacZ fragment
