[The description below was written by a language model from this plasmid's Addgene catalogue record and pLannotate feature annotations shown in this document.]
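Description:
pFastBac_His-ZZ-TEV-Lis1 is a 6,425 bp baculovirus donor (transfer) plasmid built on the commercial pFastBac backbone for producing full-length human LIS1 (PAFAH1B1, lissencephaly-1) in insect cells. It is propagated in E. coli through a high-copy ColE1/pUC-type origin and selected with ampicillin via the β-lactamase gene; an f1 origin is also present. The expression cassette sits between the Tn7R and Tn7L ends of a mini-Tn7 element, together with a gentamicin acetyltransferase marker driven by the Pc integron promoter. In systems of this type, the Tn7 ends allow site-specific transposition of the cassette and gentamicin marker into a baculovirus shuttle genome (bacmid) held in E. coli. The resulting recombinant bacmid is then used to generate virus for infecting insect cells.

Within the transposable segment, the very late baculovirus polyhedrin promoter drives the fusion open reading frame, which is terminated by an SV40 polyadenylation signal. The encoded protein begins with a polyhistidine tag (recorded as 8xHis, although the annotation detects seven residues). This is followed by a ZZ tag made of two IgG-binding units derived from Staphylococcus aureus protein A, then a linker-TEV-linker-TEV segment, and finally LIS1. The tags permit capture on nickel or IgG resins, and the tandem TEV protease sites allow release of the untagged protein. The automated annotation marks only a fragment of PAFAH1B1, whereas the catalogue describes the insert as full length. The depositor notes an E25G substitution in the first ZZ repeat that is not known to affect function. The construct was used to prepare recombinant LIS1 for a study of its regulation of the human dynein complex.
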