Addgene plasmid #132539: pFastBac_His-ZZ-TEV-Lis1
Purpose: Plasmid for insect cell expression of human full-length LIS1 with an N-terminal His-ZZ-LTLT tag
Depositing lab: Andrew Carter. Depositing organization: MRC Laboratory of Molecular Biology. Publication: Lissencephaly-1 is a context-dependent regulator of the human dynein complex. Baumbach J, Murthy A, McClintock MA, Dix CI, Zalyte R, Hoang HT, Bullock SL. Elife. 2017 Apr 13;6. pii: e21768. doi: 10.7554/eLife.21768. PubMed 28406398.
Backbone
  Vector backbone: pFastBac
  Backbone manufacturer: ThermoFisher Scientific
  Backbone size w/o insert (bp): 4700
  Total vector size (bp): 6425
  Vector type: Insect Expression
Growth in bacteria
  Bacterial resistance: Ampicillin, 100 μg/mL
  Growth temperature: 37°C
  Growth strain: DH5alpha
  Copy number: Unknown
Gene/Insert
  Gene/Insert name: Lis1 (alt names: Lissencephaly-1; Platelet-activating factor acetylhydrolase IB subunit alpha; PAF acetylhydrolase 45 kDa subunit)
  Species: H. sapiens (human)
  Insert size (bp): 1725
  GenBank ID: AH006662
  Entrez Gene: PAFAH1B1 (a.k.a. LIS1, LIS2, MDCR, MDS, NudF, PAFAH)
  Tag / fusion protein: 8x His (N terminal on backbone); ZZ (N terminal on backbone); Linker-TEV-linker_TEV (N terminal on insert)
Terms and licenses: Academic/Nonprofit Terms; Industry Terms: Not Available to Industry
Depositor comments: This plasmid is the Lis1 construct used in Baumbach et al. 2017. (eLife 2017;6:e21768 doi: 10.7554/eLife.21768). Cloned by Andrew Carter. Please note: Plasmid contains an E25G mutation in the first repeat of the ZZ-tag within the insert. This mutation is not known to affect plasmid function.
How to cite: pFastBac_His-ZZ-TEV-Lis1 was a gift from Andrew Carter (Addgene plasmid # 132539 ; http://n2t.net/addgene:132539 ; RRID:Addgene_132539)
